Addgene plasmid #68700: pMpGWB435
Purpose: (Empty Backbone) Gateway binary vector designed for transgenic research with Marchantia polymorpha as well as other plants
Depositing lab: Takayuki Kohchi. Depositing organization: Kyoto University, Graduate School of Biostudies. Publication: Development of Gateway Binary Vector Series with Four Different Selection Markers for the Liverwort Marchantia polymorpha. Ishizaki K, Nishihama R, Ueda M, Inoue K, Ishida S, Nishimura Y, Shikanai T, Kohchi T. PLoS One. 2015 Sep 25;10(9):e0138876. doi: 10.1371/journal.pone.0138876. eCollection 2015. PONE-D-15-25288 PubMed 26406247.
Backbone
  Vector backbone: pMpGWB400
  Backbone manufacturer: Kohchi Lab., Kyoto University
  Backbone size (bp): 9287
  Modifications to backbone: CaMV 35S promoter and coding sequence for TagRFP are both cloned upstream of the Gateway cassette.
  Vector type: Plant Expression
  Promoter: Cauliflower mosaic virus 35S promoter
  Selectable markers: Neomycin (select with G418)
  Tag / fusion protein: TagRFP (N terminal on insert)
Growth in bacteria
  Bacterial resistance: Chloramphenicol and Spectinomycin, 25 & 50 μg/mL
  Growth temperature: 37°C
  Growth strain: DB3.1
  Copy number: High Copy
Gene/Insert
  Cloning method: Gateway Cloning
Resource information
  A portion of this plasmid was derived from a plasmid made by: The Gateway cassette was provided by Tsuyoshi Nakagawa at Shimane University, Japan.
Terms and licenses: Academic/Nonprofit Terms; Industry Terms: Not Available to Industry
How to cite: pMpGWB435 was a gift from Takayuki Kohchi (Addgene plasmid # 68700 ; http://n2t.net/addgene:68700 ; RRID:Addgene_68700)
