[The description below was written by a language model from this plasmid's Addgene catalogue record and pLannotate feature annotations shown in this document.]
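Description:
pMpGWB435 is an empty Gateway destination binary vector built on the pMpGWB400 backbone for Agrobacterium-mediated transformation of the liverwort Marchantia polymorpha, and is also usable in other plants. The backbone outside the T-DNA carries a ColE1/pMB1-type origin with a bom site for replication in E. coli. It also carries the pVS1 oriV, RepA and StaA functions, which maintain the plasmid stably in Agrobacterium. Bacterial selection is by spectinomycin through an aadA gene. The unrecombined vector additionally confers chloramphenicol resistance from the Gateway cassette. Because the cassette encodes the gyrase toxin CcdB, the empty vector must be propagated in a ccdB-tolerant strain such as DB3.1.

Between the nopaline-type right and left T-DNA borders lie two plant expression units. The first consists of a CaMV 35S promoter driving the TagRFP coding sequence, followed directly by the attR1–CmR–ccdB–attR2 Gateway cassette and a NOS terminator. An LR recombination with an entry clone replaces the CmR/ccdB segment with the gene of interest. This produces a constitutively expressed fusion protein carrying the red fluorescent TagRFP at its N-terminus, and loss of ccdB provides counter-selection for recombinant clones. The second unit, in the opposite orientation, is an nptII (NeoR/KanR) gene under an enhanced 35S promoter with a CaMV polyadenylation signal, which allows G418 selection of transformed plant tissue. Remnants of a lacZα region flank the cloning area. The vector belongs to a series offering four different plant selection markers. It is suited to overexpression and subcellular localisation studies of TagRFP-tagged proteins in transgenic plants.
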