Features (pLannotate 1.2.2; 29 found; start..end, strand, type, name):
     54..78      -  misc_feature   RB T-DNA repeat: right border repeat from nopaline C58 T-DNA
    144..298     -  CDS            lacZα (fragment): LacZα fragment of β-galactosidase; lacZ fragment
    794..1135    +  promoter       CaMV 35S promoter: strong constitutive promoter from cauliflower mosaic virus
   1150..1842    +  CDS            TagRFP: TagRFP is a basic (constitutively fluorescent) red fluorescent protein published in 2007, derived from Entacmaea quadricolor. It has very low acid sensitivity.
   1855..1979    +  protein_bind   attR1: mutant version of attR; recombination site for the Gateway® LR reaction LR Clonase™
   2016..2046    +  promoter       lac UV5 promoter: E. coli lac promoter with an "up" mutation
   2070..2099    +  promoter       cat promoter (fragment): promoter of the E. coli cat gene encoding chloramphenicol acetyltransferase
   2100..2759    +  CDS            CmR: chloramphenicol acetyltransferase; cat; confers resistance to chloramphenicol
   2938..3096    +  CDS            ccdA (fragment): CCDA_ECO57 - Also known as H, letA. Experimental evidence at protein level: Swiss-Prot protein existence level 1. Antitoxin component of a type II toxin-antitoxin (TA) system which inhibits the post-segregational killing (PSK) of plasmid-free cells, also referred to as a plasmid addiction system. Binds to and blocks the activity of CcdB; will also remove bound CcdB protein from the CcdB-GyrA complex by forming a CcdA-CcdB complex, a process termed rejuvenation. Functions as a transcriptional corepressor for the ccdAB operon, repression also requires CcdB (By similarity). From Escherichia coli
   3101..3406    +  CDS            ccdB: CcdB, a bacterial toxin that poisons DNA gyrase; ccdB; Plasmids containing the ccdB gene cannot be propagated in standard E. coli strains.
   3447..3571    -  protein_bind   attR2: mutant version of attR; recombination site for the Gateway® LR reaction LR Clonase™
   3603..3855    +  terminator     NOS terminator: nopaline synthase terminator and poly(A) signal
   3911..3933    -  protein_bind   lac operator (fragment): The lac repressor binds to the lac operator to inhibit transcription in E. coli. This inhibition can be relieved by adding lactose or isopropyl-β-D-thiogalactopyranoside (IPTG). lac repressor encoded by lacI
   3937..3967    -  promoter       lac promoter: promoter for the E. coli lac operon
   3982..4003    -  protein_bind   CAP binding site: CAP binding activates transcription in the presence of cAMP. E. coli catabolite activator protein
   4088..4262    -  polyA_signal   CaMV poly(A) signal: cauliflower mosaic virus polyadenylation signal
   4319..5111    -  CDS            NeoR/KanR (fragment): aminoglycoside phosphotransferase from Tn5; aph(3')-II (or nptII); confers resistance to neomycin, kanamycin, and G418 (Geneticin®)
   5179..5855    -  promoter       CaMV 35S promoter (enhanced): cauliflower mosaic virus 35S promoter with a duplicated enhancer region
   6050..6074    -  misc_feature   LB T-DNA repeat: left border repeat from nopaline C58 T-DNA
   6333..6356    +  promoter       Pc promoter (fragment): intI1 (promoter lies within the coding sequence); class 1 integron promoter
   6532..6588    +  CDS            GmR (fragment): gentamycin acetyltransferase; aacC1; confers resistance to gentamycin
   6599..7386    +  CDS            SmR (fragment): aminoglycoside adenylyltransferase (Murphy, 1985); aadA; confers resistance to spectinomycin and streptomycin
   7632..8220    +  rep_origin     ori: high-copy-number ColE1/pMB1/pBR322/pUC origin of replication
   8406..8546    -  misc_feature   bom: basis of mobility region from pBR322
   8648..8687    -  CDS            rop (fragment): Rop protein, which maintains plasmids at low copy number; rop
   8890..9084    -  rep_origin     pVS1 oriV: origin of replication for the Pseudomonas plasmid pVS1 (Heeb et al., 2000)
   9150..10223   -  CDS            pVS1 RepA: replication protein from the Pseudomonas plasmid pVS1 (Heeb et al., 2000)
  10652..11281   -  CDS            pVS1 StaA: stability protein from the Pseudomonas plasmid pVS1 (Heeb et al., 2000)
  11841..12242   -  CDS            Y4CG_SINFN (fragment): Protein inferred from homology: Swiss-Prot protein existence level 3. From Sinorhizobium fredii (strain NBRC 101917 / NGR234).
>Addgene plasmid #68700 | pMpGWB435 | depositor full sequence | sequence record 122372 | pMpGWB435 sequence 12528 bps
TTTCACGCCCTTTTAAATATCCGATTATTCTAATAAACGCTCTTTTCTCTTAGGTTTACCCGCCAATATA
TCCTGTCAAACACTGATAGTTTAAACTGAAGGCGGGAAACGACAATCTGATCCAAGCTCAAGCTGCTCTA
GCATTCGCCATTCAGGCTGCGCAACTGTTGGGAAGGGCGATCGGTGCGGGCCTCTTCGCTATTACGCCAG
CTGGCGAAAGGGGGATGTGCTGCAAGGCGATTAAGTTGGGTAACGCCAGGGTTTTCCCAGTCACGACGTT
GTAAAACGACGGCCAGTGCCAAGCTTAGATTAGCCTTTTCAATTTCAGAAAGAATGCTAACCCACAGATG
GTTAGAGAGGCTTACGCAGCAGGTCTCATCAAGACGATCTACCCGAGCAATAATCTCCAGGAAATCAAAT
ACCTTCCCAAGAAGGTTAAAGATGCAGTCAAAAGATTCAGGACTAACTGCATCAAGAACACAGAGAAAGA
TATATTTCTCAAGATCAGAAGTACTATTCCAGTATGGACGATTCAAGGCTTGCTTCACAAACCAAGGCAA
GTAATAGAGATTGGAGTCTCTAAAAAGGTAGTTCCCACTGAATCAAAGGCCATGGAGTCAAAGATTCAAA
TAGAGGACCTAACAGAACTCGCCGTAAAGACTGGCGAACAGTTCATACAGAGTCTCTTACGACTCAATGA
CAAGAAGAAAATCTTCGTCAACATGGTGGAGCACGACACACTTGTCTACTCCAAAAATATCAAAGATACA
GTCTCAGAAGACCAAAGGGCAATTGAGACTTTTCAACAAAGGGTAATATCCGGAAACCTCCTCGGATTCC
ATTGCCCAGCTATCTGTCACTTTATTGTGAAGATAGTGGAAAAGGAAGGTGGCTCCTACAAATGCCATCA
TTGCGATAAAGGAAAGGCCATCGTTGAAGATGCCTCTGCCGACAGTGGTCCCAAAGATGGACCCCCACCC
ACGAGGAGCATCGTGGAAAAAGAAGACGTTCCAACCACGTCTTCAAAGCAAGTGGATTGATGTGATATCT
CCACTGACGTAAGGGATGACGCACAATCCCACTATCCTTCGCAAGACCCTTCCTCTATATAAGGAAGTTC
ATTTCATTTGGAGAGAACACGAGCTTACAATGAGCGAGCTGATTAAGGAGAACATGCACATGAAGCTGTA
CATGGAGGGCACCGTGAACAACCACCACTTCAAGTGCACATCCGAGGGCGAAGGCAAGCCCTACGAGGGC
ACCCAGACCATGAGAATCAAGGTGGTCGAGGGCGGCCCTCTCCCCTTCGCCTTCGACATCCTGGCTACCA
GCTTCATGTACGGCAGCAGAACCTTCATCAACCACACCCAGGGCATCCCCGACTTCTTTAAGCAGTCCTT
CCCTGAGGGCTTCACATGGGAGAGAGTCACCACATACGAAGACGGGGGCGTGCTGACCGCTACCCAGGAC
ACCAGCCTCCAGGACGGCTGCCTCATCTACAACGTCAAGATCAGAGGGGTGAACTTCCCATCCAACGGCC
CTGTGATGCAGAAGAAAACACTCGGCTGGGAGGCCAACACCGAGATGCTGTACCCCGCTGACGGCGGCCT
GGAAGGCAGAAGCGACATGGCCCTGAAGCTCGTGGGCGGGGGCCACCTGATCTGCAACTTCAAGACCACA
TACAGATCCAAGAAACCCGCTAAGAACCTCAAGATGCCCGGCGTCTACTATGTGGACCACAGACTGGAAA
GAATCAAGGAGGCCGACAAAGAGACCTACGTCGAGCAGCACGAGGTGGCTGTGGCCAGATACTGCGACCT
CCCTAGCAAACTGGGGCACAAGCTAGAGTTATCAACAAGTTTGTACAAAAAAGCTGAACGAGAAACGTAA
AATGATATAAATATCAATATATTAAATTAGATTTTGCATAAAAAACAGACTACATAATACTGTAAAACAC
AACATATCCAGTCACTATGGCGGCCCCTCGAGGGGCCGCATTAGGCACCCCAGGCTTTACACTTTATGCT
TCCGGCTCGTATAATGTGTGGATTTTGAGTTAGGATCCGTCGAGATTTTCAGGAGCTAAGGAAGCTAAAA
TGGAGAAAAAAATCACTGGATATACCACCGTTGATATATCCCAATGGCATCGTAAAGAACATTTTGAGGC
ATTTCAGTCAGTTGCTCAATGTACCTATAACCAGACCGTTCAGCTGGATATTACGGCCTTTTTAAAGACC
GTAAAGAAAAATAAGCACAAGTTTTATCCGGCCTTTATTCACATTCTTGCCCGCCTGATGAATGCTCATC
CGGAATTCCGTATGGCAATGAAAGACGGTGAGCTGGTGATATGGGATAGTGTTCACCCTTGTTACACCGT
TTTCCATGAGCAAACTGAAACGTTTTCATCGCTCTGGAGTGAATACCACGACGATTTCCGGCAGTTTCTA
CACATATATTCGCAAGATGTGGCGTGTTACGGTGAAAACCTGGCCTATTTCCCTAAAGGGTTTATTGAGA
ATATGTTTTTCGTCTCAGCCAATCCCTGGGTGAGTTTCACCAGTTTTGATTTAAACGTGGCCAATATGGA
CAACTTCTTCGCCCCCGTTTTCACCATGGGCAAATATTATACGCAAGGCGACAAGGTGCTGATGCCGCTG
GCGATTCAGGTTCATCATGCCGTTTGTGATGGCTTCCATGTCGGCAGAATGCTTAATGAATTACAACAGT
ACTGCGATGAGTGGCAGGGCGGGGCGTAAAGATCTGGATCCGGCTTACTAAAAGCCAGATAACAGTATGC
GTATTTGCGCGCTGATTTTTGCGGTATAAGAATATATACTGATATGTATACCCGAAGTATGTCAAAAAGA
GGTATGCTATGAAGCAGCGTATTACAGTGACAGTTGACAGCGACAGCTATCAGTTGCTCAAGGCATATAT
GATGTCAATATCTCCGGTCTGGTAAGCACAACCATGCAGAATGAAGCCCGTCGTCTGCGTGCCGAACGCT
GGAAAGCGGAAAATCAGGAAGGGATGGCTGAGGTCGCCCGGTTTATTGAAATGAACGGCTCTTTTGCTGA
CGAGAACAGGGGCTGGTGAAATGCAGTTTAAGGTTTACACCTATAAAAGAGAGAGCCGTTATCGTCTGTT
TGTGGATGTACAGAGTGATATTATTGACACGCCCGGGCGACGGATGGTGATCCCCCTGGCCAGTGCACGT
CTGCTGTCAGATAAAGTCCCCCGTGAACTTTACCCGGTGGTGCATATCGGGGATGAAAGCTGGCGCATGA
TGACCACCGATATGGCCAGTGTGCCGGTCTCCGTTATCGGGGAAGAAGTGGCTGATCTCAGCCACCGCGA
AAATGACATCAAAAACGCCATTAACCTGATGTTCTGGGGAATATAAATGTCAGGCTCCCTTATACACAGC
CAGTCTGCAGGTCGACCATAGTGACTGGATATGTTGTGTTTTACAGTATTATGTAGTCTGTTTTTTATGC
AAAATCTAATTTAATATATTGATATTTATATCATTTTACGTTTCTCGTTCAGCTTTCTTGTACAAAGTGG
TTGATAACAGCGCTTAGAGCTCGAATTTCCCCGATCGTTCAAACATTTGGCAATAAAGTTTCTTAAGATT
GAATCCTGTTGCCGGTCTTGCGATGATTATCATATAATTTCTGTTGAATTACGTTAAGCATGTAATAATT
AACATGTAATGCATGACGTTATTTATGAGATGGGTTTTTATGATTAGAGTCCCGCAATTATACATTTAAT
ACGCGATAGAAAACAAAATATAGCGCGCAAACTAGGATAAATTATCGCGCGCGGTGTCATCTATGTTACT
AGATCGGGAATTGGTTCCGGAACCAATTCGTAATCATGGTCATAGCTGTTTCCTGTGTGAAATTGTTATC
CGCTCACAATTCCACACAACATACGAGCCGGAAGCATAAAGTGTAAAGCCTGGGGTGCCTAATGAGTGAG
CTAACTCACATTAGGCTGAATTAGGCGCGCCTATTTCTGAATTCAACACATTGCGGACGTTTTTAATGTA
CTGAATTAACGCCGAATTAATTCGGGGGATCTGGATTTTAGTACTGGATTTTGGTTTTAGGAATTAGAAA
TTTTATTGATAGAAGTATTTTACAAATACAAATACATACTAAGGGTTTCTTATATGCTCAACACATGAGC
GAAACCCTATAGGAACCCTAATTCCCTTATCTGGGAACTACTCACACATTATTATGGAGAAACTCGAGCT
TGTCGATCGACTCTAGCTAGAGGATCGATCCGAACCCCAGAGTCCCGCTCAGAAGAACTCGTCAAGAAGG
CGATAGAAGGCGATGCGCTGCGAATCGGGAGCGGCGATACCGTAAAGCACGAGGAAGCGGTCAGCCCATT
CGCCGCCAAGCTCTTCAGCAATATCACGGGTAGCCAACGCTATGTCCTGATAGCGGTCCGCCACACCCAG
CCGGCCACAGTCGATGAATCCAGAAAAGCGGCCATTTTCCACCATGATATTCGGCAAGCAGGCATCGCCA
TGTGTCACGACGAGATCCTCGCCGTCGGGCATGCGCGCCTTGAGCCTGGCGAACAGTTCGGCTGGCGCGA
GCCCCTGATGCTCTTCGTCCAGATCATCCTGATCGACAAGACCGGCTTCCATCCGAGTACGTGCTCGCTC
GATGCGATGTTTCGCTTGGTGGTCGAATGGGCAGGTAGCCGGATCAAGCGTATGCAGCCGCCGCATTGCA
TCAGCCATGATGGATACTTTCTCGGCAGGAGCAAGGTGAGATGACAGGAGATCCTGCCCCGGCACTTCGC
CCAATAGCAGCCAGTCCCTTCCCGCTTCAGTGACAACGTCGAGCACAGCTGCGCAAGGAACGCCCGTCGT
GGCCAGCCACGATAGCCGCGCTGCCTCGTCCTGGAGTTCATTCAGGGCACCGGACAGGTCGGTCTTGACA
AAAAGAACCGGGCGCCCCTGCGCTGACAGCCGGAACACGGCGGCATCAGAGCAGCCGATTGTCTGTTGTG
CCCAGTCATAGCCGAATAGCCTCTCCACCCAAGCGGCCGGAGAACCTGCGTGCAATCCATCTTGTTCAAT
CCCCATGGTCGATCGACAGATCTGCGAAAGCTCGAGAGAGATAGATTTGTAGAGAGAGACTGGTGATTTC
AGCGTGTCCTCTCCAAATGAAATGAACTTCCTTATATAGAGGAAGGGTCTTGCGAAGGATAGTGGGATTG
TGCGTCATCCCTTACGTCAGTGGAGATATCACATCAATCCACTTGCTTTGAAGACGTGGTTGGAACGTCT
TCTTTTTCCACGATGCTCCTCGTGGGTGGGGGTCCATCTTTGGGACCACTGTCGGCAGAGGCATCTTGAA
CGATAGCCTTTCCTTTATCGCAATGATGGCATTTGTAGGTGCCACCTTCCTTTTCTACTGTCCTTTTGAT
GAAGTGACAGATAGCTGGGCAATGGAATCCGAGGAGGTTTCCCGATATTACCCTTTGTTGAAAAGTCTCA
ATAGCCCTTTGGTCTTCTGAGACTGTATCTTTGATATTCTTGGAGTAGACGAGAGTGTCGTGCTCCACCA
TGTTCACATCAATCCACTTGCTTTGAAGACGTGGTTGGAACGTCTTCTTTTTCCACGATGCTCCTCGTGG
GTGGGGGTCCATCTTTGGGACCACTGTCGGCAGAGGCATCTTGAACGATAGCCTTTCCTTTATCGCAATG
ATGGCATTTGTAGGTGCCACCTTCCTTTTCTACTGTCCTTTTGATGAAGTGACAGATAGCTGGGCAATGG
AATCCGAGGAGGTTTCCCGATATTACCCTTTGTTGAAAAGTCTCAATAGCCCTTTGGTCTTCTGAGACTG
TATCTTTGATATTCTTGGAGTAGACGAGAGTGTCGTGCTCCACCATGTTGGCAAGCTGCTCTAGCCAATA
CGCAAACCGAATTCAGAAATAAATTCAGCCTAATTCGGCGTTAATTCAGTACATTAAAAACGTCCGCAAT
GTGTTATTAAGTTGTCTAAGCGTCAATTTGTTTACACCACAATATATCCTGCCACCAGCCAGCCAACAGC
TCCCCGACCGGCAGCTCGGCACAAAATCACCACTCGATACAGGCAGCCCATCAGTCCGGGACGGCGTCAG
CGGGAGAGCCGTTGTAAGGCGGCAGACTTTGCTCATGTTACCGATGCTATTCGGAAGAACGGCAACTAAG
CTGCCGGGTTTGAAACACGGATGATCTCGCGGAGGGTAGCATGTTGATTGTAACGATGACAGAGCGTTGC
TGCCTGTGATCAATTCGGGCACGAACCCAGTGGACATAAGCCTGTTCGGTTCGTAAGCTGTAATGCAAGT
AGCGTATGCGCTCACGCAACTGGTCCAGAACCTTGACCGAACGCAGCGGTGGTAACGGCGCAGTGGCGGT
TTTCATGGCTTGTTATGACTGTTTTTTTGGGGTACAGTCTATGCCTCGGGCATCCAAGCAGCAAGCGCGT
TACGCCGTGGGTCGATGTTTGATGTTATGGAGCAGCAACGATGTTACGCAGCAGGGCAGTCGCCCTAAAA
CAAAGTTAAACATCATGGGGGAAGCGGTGATCGCCGAAGTATCGACTCAACTATCAGAGGTAGTTGGCGT
CATCGAGCGCCATCTCGAACCGACGTTGCTGGCCGTACATTTGTACGGCTCCGCAGTGGATGGCGGCCTG
AAGCCACACAGTGATATTGATTTGCTGGTTACGGTGACCGTAAGGCTTGATGAAACAACGCGGCGAGCTT
TGATCAACGACCTTTTGGAAACTTCGGCTTCCCCTGGAGAGAGCGAGATTCTCCGCGCTGTAGAAGTCAC
CATTGTTGTGCACGACGACATCATTCCGTGGCGTTATCCAGCTAAGCGCGAACTGCAATTTGGAGAATGG
CAGCGCAATGACATTCTTGCAGGTATCTTCGAGCCAGCCACGATCGACATTGATCTGGCTATCTTGCTGA
CAAAAGCAAGAGAACATAGCGTTGCCTTGGTAGGTCCAGCGGCGGAGGAACTCTTTGATCCGGTTCCTGA
ACAGGATCTATTTGAGGCGCTAAATGAAACCTTAACGCTATGGAACTCGCCGCCCGACTGGGCTGGCGAT
GAGCGAAATGTAGTGCTTACGTTGTCCCGCATTTGGTACAGCGCAGTAACCGGCAAAATCGCGCCGAAGG
ATGTCGCTGCCGACTGGGCAATGGAGCGCCTGCCGGCCCAGTATCAGCCCGTCATACTTGAAGCTAGACA
GGCTTATCTTGGACAAGAAGAAGATCGCTTGGCCTCGCGCGCAGATCAGTTGGAAGAATTTGTCCACTAC
GTGAAAGGCGAGATCACCAAGGTAGTCGGCAAATAATGTCTAGCTAGAAATTCGTTCAAGCCGACGCCGC
TTCGCGGCGCGGCTTAACTCAAGCGTTAGATGCACTAAGCACATAATTGCTCACAGCCAAACTATCAGGT
CAAGTCTGCTTTTATTATTTTTAAGCGTGCATAATAAGCCCTACACAAATTGGGAGATATATCATGCATG
ACCAAAATCCCTTAACGTGAGTTTTCGTTCCACTGAGCGTCAGACCCCGTAGAAAAGATCAAAGGATCTT
CTTGAGATCCTTTTTTTCTGCGCGTAATCTGCTGCTTGCAAACAAAAAAACCACCGCTACCAGCGGTGGT
TTGTTTGCCGGATCAAGAGCTACCAACTCTTTTTCCGAAGGTAACTGGCTTCAGCAGAGCGCAGATACCA
AATACTGTCCTTCTAGTGTAGCCGTAGTTAGGCCACCACTTCAAGAACTCTGTAGCACCGCCTACATACC
TCGCTCTGCTAATCCTGTTACCAGTGGCTGCTGCCAGTGGCGATAAGTCGTGTCTTACCGGGTTGGACTC
AAGACGATAGTTACCGGATAAGGCGCAGCGGTCGGGCTGAACGGGGGGTTCGTGCACACAGCCCAGCTTG
GAGCGAACGACCTACACCGAACTGAGATACCTACAGCGTGAGCTATGAGAAAGCGCCACGCTTCCCGAAG
GGAGAAAGGCGGACAGGTATCCGGTAAGCGGCAGGGTCGGAACAGGAGAGCGCACGAGGGAGCTTCCAGG
GGGAAACGCCTGGTATCTTTATAGTCCTGTCGGGTTTCGCCACCTCTGACTTGAGCGTCGATTTTTGTGA
TGCTCGTCAGGGGGGCGGAGCCTATGGAAAAACGCCAGCAACGCGGCCTTTTTACGGTTCCTGGCCTTTT
GCTGGCCTTTTGCTCACATGTTCTTTCCTGCGTTATCCCCTGATTCTGTGGATAACCGTATTACCGCCTT
TGAGTGAGCTGATACCGCTCGCCGCAGCCGAACGACCGAGCGCAGCGAGTCAGTGAGCGAGGAAGCGGAA
GAGCGCCTGATGCGGTATTTTCTCCTTACGCATCTGTGCGGTATTTCACACCGCATATGGTGCACTCTCA
GTACAATCTGCTCTGATGCCGCATAGTTAAGCCAGTATACACTCCGCTATCGCTACGTGACTGGGTCATG
GCTGCGCCCCGACACCCGCCAACACCCGCTGACGCGCCCTGACGGGCTTGTCTGCTCCCGGCATCCGCTT
ACAGACAAGCTGTGACCGTCTCCGGGAGCTGCATGTGTCAGAGGTTTTCACCGTCATCACCGAAACGCGC
GAGGCAGGGTGCCTTGATGTGGGCGCCGGCGGTCGAGTGGCGACGGCGCGGCTTGTCCGCGCCCTGGTAG
ATTGCCTGGCCGTAGGCCAGCCATTTTTGAGCGGCCAGCGGCCGCGATAGGCCGACGCGAAGCGGCGGGG
CGTAGGGAGCGCAGCGACCGAAGGGTAGGCGCTTTTTGCAGCTCTTCGGCTGTGCGCTGGCCAGACAGTT
ATGCACAGGCCAGGCGGGTTTTAAGAGTTTTAATAAGTTTTAAAGAGTTTTAGGCGGAAAAATCGCCTTT
TTTCTCTTTTATATCAGTCACTTACATGTGTGACCGGTTCCCAATGTACGGCTTTGGGTTCCCAATGTAC
GGGTTCCGGTTCCCAATGTACGGCTTTGGGTTCCCAATGTACGTGCTATCCACAGGAAAGAGACCTTTTC
GACCTTTTTCCCCTGCTAGGGCAATTTGCCCTAGCATCTGCTCCGTACATTAGGAACCGGCGGATGCTTC
GCCCTCGATCAGGTTGCGGTAGCGCATGACTAGGATCGGGCCAGCCTGCCCCGCCTCCTCCTTCAAATCG
TACTCCGGCAGGTCATTTGACCCGATCAGCTTGCGCACGGTGAAACAGAACTTCTTGAACTCTCCGGCGC
TGCCACTGCGTTCGTAGATCGTCTTGAACAACCATCTGGCTTCTGCCTTGCCTGCGGCGCGGCGTGCCAG
GCGGTAGAGAAAACGGCCGATGCCGGGATCGATCAAAAAGTAATCGGGGTGAACCGTCAGCACGTCCGGG
TTCTTGCCTTCTGTGATCTCGCGGTACATCCAATCAGCTAGCTCGATCTCGATGTACTCCGGCCGCCCGG
TTTCGCTCTTTACGATCTTGTAGCGGCTAATCAAGGCTTCACCCTCGGATACCGTCACCAGGCGGCCGTT
CTTGGCCTTCTTCGTACGCTGCATGGCAACGTGCGTGGTGTTTAACCGAATGCAGGTTTCTACCAGGTCG
TCTTTCTGCTTTCCGCCATCGGCTCGCCGGCAGAACTTGAGTACGTCCGCAACGTGTGGACGGAACACGC
GGCCGGGCTTGTCTCCCTTCCCTTCCCGGTATCGGTTCATGGATTCGGTTAGATGGGAAACCGCCATCAG
TACCAGGTCGTAATCCCACACACTGGCCATGCCGGCCGGCCCTGCGGAAACCTCTACGTGCCCGTCTGGA
AGCTCGTAGCGGATCACCTCGCCAGCTCGTCGGTCACGCTTCGACAGACGGAAAACGGCCACGTCCATGA
TGCTGCGACTATCGCGGGTGCCCACGTCATAGAGCATCGGAACGAAAAAATCTGGTTGCTCGTCGCCCTT
GGGCGGCTTCCTAATCGACGGCGCACCGGCTGCCGGCGGTTGCCGGGATTCTTTGCGGATTCGATCAGCG
GCCGCTTGCCACGATTCACCGGGGCGTGCTTCTGCCTCGATGCGTTGCCGCTGGGCGGCCTGCGCGGCCT
TCAACTTCTCCACCAGGTCATCACCCAGCGCCGCGCCGATTTGTACCGGGCCGGATGGTTTGCGACCGCT
CACGCCGATTCCTCGGGCTTGGGGGTTCCAGTGCCATTGCAGGGCCGGCAGACAACCCAGCCGCTTACGC
CTGGCCAACCGCCCGTTCCTCCACACATGGGGCATTCCACGGCGTCGGTGCCTGGTTGTTCTTGATTTTC
CATGCCGCCTCCTTTAGCCGCTAAAATTCATCTACTCATTTATTCATTTGCTCATTTACTCTGGTAGCTG
CGCGATGTATTCAGATAGCAGCTCGGTAATGGTCTTGCCTTGGCGTACCGCGTACATCTTCAGCTTGGTG
TGATCCTCCGCCGGCAACTGAAAGTTGACCCGCTTCATGGCTGGCGTGTCTGCCAGGCTGGCCAACGTTG
CAGCCTTGCTGCTGCGTGCGCTCGGACGGCCGGCACTTAGCGTGTTTGTGCTTTTGCTCATTTTCTCTTT
ACCTCATTAACTCAAATGAGTTTTGATTTAATTTCAGCGGCCAGCGCCTGGACCTCGCGGGCAGCGTCGC
CCTCGGGTTCTGATTCAAGAACGGTTGTGCCGGCGGCGGCAGTGCCTGGGTAGCTCACGCGCTGCGTGAT
ACGGGACTCAAGAATGGGCAGCTCGTACCCGGCCAGCGCCTCGGCAACCTCACCGCCGATGCGCGTGCCT
TTGATCGCCCGCGACACGACAAAGGCCGCTTGTAGCCTTCCATCCGTGACCTCAATGCGCTGCTTAACCA
GCTCCACCAGGTCGGCGGTGGCCCATATGTCGTAAGGGCTTGGCTGCACCGGAATCAGCACGAAGTCGGC
TGCCTTGATCGCGGACACAGCCAAGTCCGCCGCCTGGGGCGCTCCGTCGATCACTACGAAGTCGCGCCGG
CCGATGGCCTTCACGTCGCGGTCAATCGTCGGGCGGTCGATGCCGACAACGGTTAGCGGTTGATCTTCCC
GCACGGCCGCCCAATCGCGGGCACTGCCCTGGGGATCGGAATCGACTAACAGAACATCGGCCCCGGCGAG
TTGCAGGGCGCGGGCTAGATGGGTTGCGATGGTCGTCTTGCCTGACCCGCCTTTCTGGTTAAGTACAGCG
ATAACCTTCATGCGTTCCCCTTGCGTATTTGTTTATTTACTCATCGCATCATATACGCAGCGACCGCATG
ACGCAAGCTGTTTTACTCAAATACACATCACCTTTTTAGACGGCGGCGCTCGGTTTCTTCAGCGGCCAAG
CTGGCCGGCCAGGCCGCCAGCTTGGCATCAGACAAACCGGCCAGGATTTCATGCAGCCGCACGGTTGAGA
CGTGCGCGGGCGGCTCGAACACGTACCCGGCCGCGATCATCTCCGCCTCGATCTCTTCGGTAATGAAAAA
CGGTTCGTCCTGGCCGTCCTGGTGCGGTTTCATGCTTGTTCCTCTTGGCGTTCATTCTCGGCGGCCGCCA
GGGCGTCGGCCTCGGTCAATGCGTCCTCACGGAAGGCACCGCGCCGCCTGGCCTCGGTGGGCGTCACTTC
CTCGCTGCGCTCAAGTGCGCGGTACAGGGTCGAGCGATGCACGCCAAGCAGTGCAGCCGCCTCTTTCACG
GTGCGGCCTTCCTGGTCGATCAGCTCGCGGGCGTGCGCGATCTGTGCCGGGGTGAGGGTAGGGCGGGGGC
CAAACTTCACGCCTCGGGCCTTGGCGGCCTCGCGCCCGCTCCGGGTGCGGTCGATGATTAGGGAACGCTC
GAACTCGGCAATGCCGGCGAACACGGTCAACACCATGCGGCCGGCCGGCGTGGTGGTGTCGGCCCACGGC
TCTGCCAGGCTACGCAGGCCCGCGCCGGCCTCCTGGATGCGCTCGGCAATGTCCAGTAGGTCGCGGGTGC
TGCGGGCCAGGCGGTCTAGCCTGGTCACTGTCACAACGTCGCCAGGGCGTAGGTGGTCAAGCATCCTGGC
CAGCTCCGGGCGGTCGCGCCTGGTGCCGGTGATCTTCTCGGAAAACAGCTTGGTGCAGCCGGCCGCGTGC
AGTTCGGCCCGTTGGTTGGTCAAGTCCTGGTCGTCGGTGCTGACGCGGGCATAGCCCAGCAGGCCAGCGG
CGGCGCTCTTGTTCATGGCGTAATGTCTCCGGTTCTAGTCGCAAGTATTCTACTTTATGCGACTAAAACA
CGCGACAAGAAAACGCCAGGAAAAGGGCAGGGCGGCAGCCTGTCGCGTAACTTAGGACTTGTGCGACATG
TCGTTTTCAGAAGACGGCTGCACTGAACGTCAGAAGCCGACTGCACTATAGCAGCGGAGGGGTTGGATCA
AAGTACTTTGATCCCGAGGGGAACCCTGTGGTTGGCATGCACATACAAATGGACGAACGGATAAACCT
