>Addgene plasmid #68700 | pMpGWB435 | addgene partial sequence | sequence record 129819 | NOSterm-R 5'-attgccaaatgtttgaacga-3'
CATATCGGTGGTCATCATGCGCCAGCTTTCATCCCCGATATGCACCACCGGGTAAAGTTCACGGGAGACT
TTATCTGACAGCAGACGTGCACTGGCCAGGGGGATCACCATCCGTCGCCCGGGCGTGTCAATAATATCAC
TCTGTACATCCACAAACAGACGATAACGGCTCTCTCTTTTATAGGTGTAAACCTTAAACTGCATTTCACC
AGCCCCTGTTCTCGTCAGCAAAAGAGCCGTTCATTTCAATAAACCGGGCGACCTCAGCCATCCCTTCCTG
ATTTTCCGCTTTCCAGCGTTCGGCACGCAGACGACGGGCTTCATTCTGCATGGTTGTGCTTACCA
