>Addgene plasmid #68700 | pMpGWB435 | addgene partial sequence | sequence record 135306 | GW-5 5'-AATCTCGCCGGATCCTAACT-3'
GCCTGGGGTGCCTAATGCGGCCCCTCGAGGGGCCGCCATAGTGACTGGATATGTTGTGTTTTACAGTATT
ATGTAGTCTGTTTTTTATGCAAAATCTAATTTAATATATTGATATTTATATCATTTTACGTTTCTCGTTC
AGCTTTTTTGTACAAACTTGTTGATAACTCTAGCTTGTGCCCCAGTTTGCTAGGGAGGTCGCAGTATCTG
GCCACAGCCACCTCGTGCTGCTCGACGTAGGTCTCTTTGTCGGCCTCCTTGATTCTTTCCAGTCTGTGGT
CCACATAGTAGACGCCGGGCATCTTGAGGTTCTTAGCGGGTTTCTTGGATCTGTATGTGGTCTTGAAGTT
GCAGATCAGGTGGCCCCCGCCCACGAGCTTCAGGGCCATGTCGCTTCTGCCTTCCAGGCCGCCGTCAGCG
GGGTACAGCATCTCGGTGTTGGCCTCCCAGCCGAGTGTTTTCTTCTGCATCACAGGGCCGTTGGATGGGA
AGTTCACCCCTCTGATCTTGACGTTGTAGATGAGGCAGCCGTCCTGGAGGCTGGTGTCCTGGGTAGCGGT
CAGCACGCCCCCGTCTTCGTATGTGGTGACTCTCTCCCATGTGAAGCCCTCAGGGAAGGACTGCTTAAAG
AAGTCGGGGATGCCCTGGGTGTGGTTGATGAAGGTTCTGCTGCCGTACATGAAGCTGGTAGCCAGGATGT
CGAAGGCGAAGGGGAGAGGGCCGCCC
